Addgene plasmid #76593: CKMT1B gRNA (BRDN0001147654)
Purpose: 3rd generation lentiviral gRNA plasmid targeting human CKMT1B
Depositing lab: John Doench & David Root. Depositing organization: Broad Institute. Publication: Optimized sgRNA design to maximize activity and minimize off-target effects of CRISPR-Cas9. Doench JG, Fusi N, Sullender M, Hegde M, Vaimberg EW, Donovan KF, Smith I, Tothova Z, Wilen C, Orchard R, Virgin HW, Listgarten J, Root DE. Nat Biotechnol. 2016 Jan 18. doi: 10.1038/nbt.3437. PubMed 26780180.
Backbone
  Vector backbone: lentiGuide-Puro
  Backbone manufacturer: Zhang Lab (Addgene plasmid # 52963)
  Vector type: Mammalian Expression, Lentiviral, CRISPR
  Selectable markers: Puromycin
Growth in bacteria
  Bacterial resistance: Ampicillin, 100 μg/mL
  Growth temperature: 37°C
  Growth strain: DH5alpha
  Copy number: High Copy
Gene/Insert
  Gene/Insert name: CKMT1A,CKMT1B (alt names: CKMT1B; NM_001015001.1)
  gRNA/shRNA sequence: TTTACTGGCATCTAGATCCG
  Species: H. sapiens (human)
  Entrez Gene: CKMT1B (a.k.a. CKMT, CKMT1, UMTCK, CKMT1A)
  Promoter: hU6
  Cloning method: Unknown
  Sequencing primers: 5′ U6-F; 3′ pS2-R
Terms and licenses: Academic/Nonprofit Terms; Industry Terms: Not Available to Industry
Depositor comments: The gRNA was designed to target the following Genbank reference sequence(s): NM_001015001.1,NM_020990.3. Note that this plasmid does NOT contain Cas9. It should be used in conjunction with lentiCas9-Blast (Addgene #52962) or otherwise with cell lines already expressing Cas9. Browse the full kinome gRNA library at http://www.addgene.org/pooled-library/broadgpp-human-kinome/ or visit http://www.broadinstitute.org/rnai/public/ for detailed protocols and information.
How to cite: CKMT1B gRNA (BRDN0001147654) was a gift from John Doench & David Root (Addgene plasmid # 76593 ; http://n2t.net/addgene:76593 ; RRID:Addgene_76593)
