[The description below was written by a language model from this plasmid's Addgene catalogue record and pLannotate feature annotations shown in this document.]
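Description:
CKMT1B gRNA (BRDN0001147654) is a third-generation lentiviral single-guide RNA plasmid built on the lentiGuide-Puro backbone and designed to target human CKMT1B. The guide was designed against reference transcripts for both CKMT1B and its near-identical paralogue CKMT1A, so both genes are listed as targets. In bacteria the plasmid replicates from a high-copy ColE1/pUC-type origin and is selected with ampicillin through the β-lactamase gene. An f1 origin, an SV40 origin and residual lac and T7/T3 promoter elements are carried over from the parental cloning vector.

The viral genome is transcribed from an RSV promoter fused to a truncated HIV-1 5' LTR, which makes packaging Tat-independent. It also carries the Ψ packaging signal with a partial gag sequence, the Rev response element, a central polypurine tract, and a self-inactivating ΔU3 3' LTR followed by an SV40 polyadenylation signal. Two expression units lie between the LTRs. In the first, a human U6 RNA polymerase III promoter drives the 20-nt spacer joined to the Streptococcus pyogenes Cas9 guide RNA scaffold. In the second, the EF-1α core promoter with its intron A drives puromycin N-acetyltransferase for selection of transduced mammalian cells, and a downstream WPRE enhances transcript expression.

The plasmid does not encode Cas9. It is meant to be used with a separate Cas9 lentivector such as lentiCas9-Blast, or in cells that already express Cas9, to disrupt the target gene. It belongs to a human kinome gRNA collection associated with work on optimised sgRNA design for higher on-target activity and fewer off-target effects.
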