Features (pLannotate 1.2.2; 29 found; start..end, strand, type, name):
     14..80      +  CDS            small t antigen (fragment): SV40 (simian virus 40) small t antigen
    106..317     +  promoter       EF-1α core promoter: core promoter for human elongation factor EF-1α
    318..1256    +  intron         EF-1α intron A: intron upstream of the start codon of human EF-1α
   1278..1877    +  CDS            PuroR (fragment): puromycin N-acetyltransferase; pac from Streptomyces; confers resistance to puromycin
   1893..2481    +  misc_feature   WPRE: woodchuck hepatitis virus posttranscriptional regulatory element
   2532..2551    +  misc_feature   cPPT/CTS (fragment): central polypurine tract and central termination sequence of HIV-1
   2553..2786    +  LTR            3' LTR (ΔU3): self-inactivating 3' long terminal repeat (LTR) from HIV-1
   2864..2985    +  polyA_signal   SV40 poly(A) signal: SV40 polyadenylation signal
   3025..3160    +  rep_origin     SV40 ori: SV40 origin of replication
   3181..3199    -  promoter       T7 promoter: promoter for bacteriophage T7 RNA polymerase
   3207..3362    +  CDS            lacZα (fragment): LacZα fragment of β-galactosidase; lacZ fragment
   3367..3795    +  rep_origin     f1 ori (sequence partly withheld): f1 bacteriophage origin of replication; arrow indicates direction of (+) strand synthesis
   3848..3952    +  promoter       AmpR promoter: bla
   3953..4813    +  CDS            AmpR: β-lactamase; bla; confers resistance to ampicillin, carbenicillin, and related antibiotics
   4984..5572    +  rep_origin     ori: high-copy-number ColE1/pMB1/pBR322/pUC origin of replication
   5755..5847    +  CDS            lacI (fragment): lac repressor; lacI; The lac repressor binds to the lac operator to inhibit transcription in E. coli. This inhibition can be relieved by adding lactose or isopropyl-β-D-thiogalactopyranoside (IPTG).
   5860..5881    +  protein_bind   CAP binding site: CAP binding activates transcription in the presence of cAMP. E. coli catabolite activator protein
   5896..5926    +  promoter       lac promoter: promoter for the E. coli lac operon
   5934..5950    +  protein_bind   lac operator: The lac repressor binds to the lac operator to inhibit transcription in E. coli. This inhibition can be relieved by adding lactose or isopropyl-β-D-thiogalactopyranoside (IPTG). lac repressor encoded by lacI
   5995..6013    +  promoter       T3 promoter: promoter for bacteriophage T3 RNA polymerase
   6041..6267    +  promoter       RSV promoter: Rous sarcoma virus enhancer/promoter
   6268..6448    +  LTR            5' LTR (truncated): truncated 5' long terminal repeat (LTR) from HIV-1
   6495..6620    +  misc_feature   HIV-1 Ψ: packaging signal of human immunodeficiency virus type 1
   6604..6967    +  CDS            HIV-1 gag (fragment): gag protein from human immunodeficiency virus 1; gag
   7113..7346    +  misc_feature   RRE: The Rev response element (RRE) of HIV-1 allows for Rev-dependent mRNA export from the nucleus to the cytoplasm.
   7723..7749    +  CDS            Rev (fragment): human immunodeficiency virus 1 (HIV-1) Rev protein; rev; enhances nuclear export of unspliced and incompletely spliced viral mRNAs
   7753..7993    +  promoter       U6 promoter: RNA polymerase III promoter for human U6 snRNA
   8023..8098    +  misc_RNA       gRNA scaffold: guide RNA scaffold for the Streptococcus pyogenes CRISPR/Cas9 system
   8154..8271    +  misc_feature   cPPT/CTS: central polypurine tract and central termination sequence of HIV-1
>Addgene plasmid #76593 | CKMT1B gRNA (BRDN0001147654) | addgene full sequence | sequence record 186132 | Addgene Assembled Sequence
CCCGGGTGCAAAGATGGATAAAGTTTTAAACAGAGAGGAATCTTTGCAGCTAATGGACCTTCTAGGTCTT
GAAAGGAGTGGGAATTGGCTCCGGTGCCCGTCAGTGGGCAGAGCGCACATCGCCCACAGTCCCCGAGAAG
TTGGGGGGAGGGGTCGGCAATTGATCCGGTGCCTAGAGAAGGTGGCGCGGGGTAAACTGGGAAAGTGATG
TCGTGTACTGGCTCCGCCTTTTTCCCGAGGGTGGGGGAGAACCGTATATAAGTGCAGTAGTCGCCGTGAA
CGTTCTTTTTCGCAACGGGTTTGCCGCCAGAACACAGGTAAGTGCCGTGTGTGGTTCCCGCGGGCCTGGC
CTCTTTACGGGTTATGGCCCTTGCGTGCCTTGAATTACTTCCACCTGGCTGCAGTACGTGATTCTTGATC
CCGAGCTTCGGGTTGGAAGTGGGTGGGAGAGTTCGAGGCCTTGCGCTTAAGGAGCCCCTTCGCCTCGTGC
TTGAGTTGAGGCCTGGCCTGGGCGCTGGGGCCGCCGCGTGCGAATCTGGTGGCACCTTCGCGCCTGTCTC
GCTGCTTTCGATAAGTCTCTAGCCATTTAAAATTTTTGATGACCTGCTGCGACGCTTTTTTTCTGGCAAG
ATAGTCTTGTAAATGCGGGCCAAGATCTGCACACTGGTATTTCGGTTTTTGGGGCCGCGGGCGGCGACGG
GGCCCGTGCGTCCCAGCGCACATGTTCGGCGAGGCGGGGCCTGCGAGCGCGGCCACCGAGAATCGGACGG
GGGTAGTCTCAAGCTGGCCGGCCTGCTCTGGTGCCTGGCCTCGCGCCGCCGTGTATCGCCCCGCCCTGGG
CGGCAAGGCTGGCCCGGTCGGCACCAGTTGCGTGAGCGGAAAGATGGCCGCTTCCCGGCCCTGCTGCAGG
GAGCTCAAAATGGAGGACGCGGCGCTCGGGAGAGCGGGCGGGTGAGTCACCCACACAAAGGAAAAGGGCC
TTTCCGTCCTCAGCCGTCGCTTCATGTGACTCCACGGAGTACCGGGCGCCGTCCAGGCACCTCGATTAGT
TCTCGAGCTTTTGGAGTACGTCGTCTTTAGGTTGGGGGGAGGGGTTTTATGCGATGGAGTTTCCCCACAC
TGAGTGGGTGGAGACTGAAGTTAGGCCAGCTTGGCACTTGATGTAATTCTCCTTGGAATTTGCCCTTTTT
GAGTTTGGATCTTGGTTCATTCTCAAGCCTCAGACAGTGGTTCAAAGTTTTTTTCTTCCATTTCAGGTGT
CGTGACGTACGGCCACCATGACCGAGTACAAGCCCACGGTGCGCCTCGCCACCCGCGACGACGTCCCCAG
GGCCGTACGCACCCTCGCCGCCGCGTTCGCCGACTACCCCGCCACGCGCCACACCGTCGATCCGGACCGC
CACATCGAGCGGGTCACCGAGCTGCAAGAACTCTTCCTCACGCGCGTCGGGCTCGACATCGGCAAGGTGT
GGGTCGCGGACGACGGCGCCGCCGTGGCGGTCTGGACCACGCCGGAGAGCGTCGAAGCGGGGGCGGTGTT
CGCCGAGATCGGCCCGCGCATGGCCGAGTTGAGCGGTTCCCGGCTGGCCGCGCAGCAACAGATGGAAGGC
CTCCTGGCGCCGCACCGGCCCAAGGAGCCCGCGTGGTTCCTGGCCACCGTCGGAGTCTCGCCCGACCACC
AGGGCAAGGGTCTGGGCAGCGCCGTCGTGCTCCCCGGAGTGGAGGCGGCCGAGCGCGCCGGGGTGCCCGC
CTTCCTGGAGACCTCCGCGCCCCGCAACCTCCCCTTCTACGAGCGGCTCGGCTTCACCGTCACCGCCGAC
GTCGAGGTGCCCGAAGGACCGCGCACCTGGTGCATGACCCGCAAGCCCGGTGCCTGAACGCGTTAAGTCG
ACAATCAACCTCTGGATTACAAAATTTGTGAAAGATTGACTGGTATTCTTAACTATGTTGCTCCTTTTAC
GCTATGTGGATACGCTGCTTTAATGCCTTTGTATCATGCTATTGCTTCCCGTATGGCTTTCATTTTCTCC
TCCTTGTATAAATCCTGGTTGCTGTCTCTTTATGAGGAGTTGTGGCCCGTTGTCAGGCAACGTGGCGTGG
TGTGCACTGTGTTTGCTGACGCAACCCCCACTGGTTGGGGCATTGCCACCACCTGTCAGCTCCTTTCCGG
GACTTTCGCTTTCCCCCTCCCTATTGCCACGGCGGAACTCATCGCCGCCTGCCTTGCCCGCTGCTGGACA
GGGGCTCGGCTGTTGGGCACTGACAATTCCGTGGTGTTGTCGGGGAAATCATCGTCCTTTCCTTGGCTGC
TCGCCTGTGTTGCCACCTGGATTCTGCGCGGGACGTCCTTCTGCTACGTCCCTTCGGCCCTCAATCCAGC
GGACCTTCCTTCCCGCGGCCTGCTGCCGGCTCTGCGGCCTCTTCCGCGTCTTCGCCTTCGCCCTCAGACG
AGTCGGATCTCCCTTTGGGCCGCCTCCCCGCGTCGACTTTAAGACCAATGACTTACAAGGCAGCTGTAGA
TCTTAGCCACTTTTTAAAAGAAAAGGGGGGACTGGAAGGGCTAATTCACTCCCAACGAAGACAAGATCTG
CTTTTTGCTTGTACTGGGTCTCTCTGGTTAGACCAGATCTGAGCCTGGGAGCTCTCTGGCTAACTAGGGA
ACCCACTGCTTAAGCCTCAATAAAGCTTGCCTTGAGTGCTTCAAGTAGTGTGTGCCCGTCTGTTGTGTGA
CTCTGGTAACTAGAGATCCCTCAGACCCTTTTAGTCAGTGTGGAAAATCTCTAGCAGTACGTATAGTAGT
TCATGTCATCTTATTATTCAGTATTTATAACTTGCAAAGAAATGAATATCAGAGAGTGAGAGGAACTTGT
TTATTGCAGCTTATAATGGTTACAAATAAAGCAATAGCATCACAAATTTCACAAATAAAGCATTTTTTTC
ACTGCATTCTAGTTGTGGTTTGTCCAAACTCATCAATGTATCTTATCATGTCTGGCTCTAGCTATCCCGC
CCCTAACTCCGCCCATCCCGCCCCTAACTCCGCCCAGTTCCGCCCATTCTCCGCCCCATGGCTGACTAAT
TTTTTTTATTTATGCAGAGGCCGAGGCCGCCTCGGCCTCTGAGCTATTCCAGAAGTAGTGAGGAGGCTTT
TTTGGAGGCCTAGGGACGTACCCAATTCGCCCTATAGTGAGTCGTATTACGCGCGCTCACTGGCCGTCGT
TTTACAACGTCGTGACTGGGAAAACCCTGGCGTTACCCAACTTAATCGCCTTGCAGCACATCCCCCTTTC
GCCAGCTGGCGTAATAGCGAAGAGGCCCGCACCGATCGCCCTTCCCAACAGTTGCGCAGCCTGAATGGCG
AATGGG
[124 nt withheld, positions 3367-3490]
C
[91 nt withheld, positions 3492-3582]
A
[49 nt withheld, positions 3584-3632]
CCTTTGACGTTGGAGTCCACGTTCTTT
[37 nt withheld, positions 3660-3696]
ACCCTATCTCGGTCTATTCTTTTGATTTATAAGGGATTTTGCCGATTTCGGCCTATTGGTTAAAAAATGA
GCTGATTTAACAAAAATTTAACGCGAATTTTAACAAAATATTAACGCTTACAATTTAGGTGGCACTTTTC
GGGGAAATGTGCGCGGAACCCCTATTTGTTTATTTTTCTAAATACATTCAAATATGTATCCGCTCATGAG
ACAATAACCCTGATAAATGCTTCAATAATATTGAAAAAGGAAGAGTATGAGTATTCAACATTTCCGTGTC
GCCCTTATTCCCTTTTTTGCGGCATTTTGCCTTCCTGTTTTTGCTCACCCAGAAACGCTGGTGAAAGTAA
AAGATGCTGAAGATCAGTTGGGTGCACGAGTGGGTTACATCGAACTGGATCTCAACAGCGGTAAGATCCT
TGAGAGTTTTCGCCCCGAAGAACGTTTTCCAATGATGAGCACTTTTAAAGTTCTGCTATGTGGCGCGGTA
TTATCCCGTATTGACGCCGGGCAAGAGCAACTCGGTCGCCGCATACACTATTCTCAGAATGACTTGGTTG
AGTACTCACCAGTCACAGAAAAGCATCTTACGGATGGCATGACAGTAAGAGAATTATGCAGTGCTGCCAT
AACCATGAGTGATAACACTGCGGCCAACTTACTTCTGACAACGATCGGAGGACCGAAGGAGCTAACCGCT
TTTTTGCACAACATGGGGGATCATGTAACTCGCCTTGATCGTTGGGAACCGGAGCTGAATGAAGCCATAC
CAAACGACGAGCGTGACACCACGATGCCTGTAGCAATGGCAACAACGTTGCGCAAACTATTAACTGGCGA
ACTACTTACTCTAGCTTCCCGGCAACAATTAATAGACTGGATGGAGGCGGATAAAGTTGCAGGACCACTT
CTGCGCTCGGCCCTTCCGGCTGGCTGGTTTATTGCTGATAAATCTGGAGCCGGTGAGCGTGGGTCTCGCG
GTATCATTGCAGCACTGGGGCCAGATGGTAAGCCCTCCCGTATCGTAGTTATCTACACGACGGGGAGTCA
GGCAACTATGGATGAACGAAATAGACAGATCGCTGAGATAGGTGCCTCACTGATTAAGCATTGGTAACTG
TCAGACCAAGTTTACTCATATATACTTTAGATTGATTTAAAACTTCATTTTTAATTTAAAAGGATCTAGG
TGAAGATCCTTTTTGATAATCTCATGACCAAAATCCCTTAACGTGAGTTTTCGTTCCACTGAGCGTCAGA
CCCCGTAGAAAAGATCAAAGGATCTTCTTGAGATCCTTTTTTTCTGCGCGTAATCTGCTGCTTGCAAACA
AAAAAACCACCGCTACCAGCGGTGGTTTGTTTGCCGGATCAAGAGCTACCAACTCTTTTTCCGAAGGTAA
CTGGCTTCAGCAGAGCGCAGATACCAAATACTGTTCTTCTAGTGTAGCCGTAGTTAGGCCACCACTTCAA
GAACTCTGTAGCACCGCCTACATACCTCGCTCTGCTAATCCTGTTACCAGTGGCTGCTGCCAGTGGCGAT
AAGTCGTGTCTTACCGGGTTGGACTCAAGACGATAGTTACCGGATAAGGCGCAGCGGTCGGGCTGAACGG
GGGGTTCGTGCACACAGCCCAGCTTGGAGCGAACGACCTACACCGAACTGAGATACCTACAGCGTGAGCT
ATGAGAAAGCGCCACGCTTCCCGAAGGGAGAAAGGCGGACAGGTATCCGGTAAGCGGCAGGGTCGGAACA
GGAGAGCGCACGAGGGAGCTTCCAGGGGGAAACGCCTGGTATCTTTATAGTCCTGTCGGGTTTCGCCACC
TCTGACTTGAGCGTCGATTTTTGTGATGCTCGTCAGGGGGGCGGAGCCTATGGAAAAACGCCAGCAACGC
GGCCTTTTTACGGTTCCTGGCCTTTTGCTGGCCTTTTGCTCACATGTTCTTTCCTGCGTTATCCCCTGAT
TCTGTGGATAACCGTATTACCGCCTTTGAGTGAGCTGATACCGCTCGCCGCAGCCGAACGACCGAGCGCA
GCGAGTCAGTGAGCGAGGAAGCGGAAGAGCGCCCAATACGCAAACCGCCTCTCCCCGCGCGTTGGCCGAT
TCATTAATGCAGCTGGCACGACAGGTTTCCCGACTGGAAAGCGGGCAGTGAGCGCAACGCAATTAATGTG
AGTTAGCTCACTCATTAGGCACCCCAGGCTTTACACTTTATGCTTCCGGCTCGTATGTTGTGTGGAATTG
TGAGCGGATAACAATTTCACACAGGAAACAGCTATGACCATGATTACGCCAAGCGCGCAATTAACCCTCA
CTAAAGGGAACAAAAGCTGGAGCTGCAAGCTTAATGTAGTCTTATGCAATACTCTTGTAGTCTTGCAACA
TGGTAACGATGAGTTAGCAACATGCCTTACAAGGAGAGAAAAAGCACCGTGCATGCCGATTGGTGGAAGT
AAGGTGGTACGATCGTGCCTTATTAGGAAGGCAACAGACGGGTCTGACATGGATTGGACGAACCACTGAA
TTGCCGCATTGCAGAGATATTGTATTTAAGTGCCTAGCTCGATACATAAACGGGTCTCTCTGGTTAGACC
AGATCTGAGCCTGGGAGCTCTCTGGCTAACTAGGGAACCCACTGCTTAAGCCTCAATAAAGCTTGCCTTG
AGTGCTTCAAGTAGTGTGTGCCCGTCTGTTGTGTGACTCTGGTAACTAGAGATCCCTCAGACCCTTTTAG
TCAGTGTGGAAAATCTCTAGCAGTGGCGCCCGAACAGGGACTTGAAAGCGAAAGGGAAACCAGAGGAGCT
CTCTCGACGCAGGACTCGGCTTGCTGAAGCGCGCACGGCAAGAGGCGAGGGGCGGCGACTGGTGAGTACG
CCAAAAATTTTGACTAGCGGAGGCTAGAAGGAGAGAGATGGGTGCGAGAGCGTCAGTATTAAGCGGGGGA
GAATTAGATCGCGATGGGAAAAAATTCGGTTAAGGCCAGGGGGAAAGAAAAAATATAAATTAAAACATAT
AGTATGGGCAAGCAGGGAGCTAGAACGATTCGCAGTTAATCCTGGCCTGTTAGAAACATCAGAAGGCTGT
AGACAAATACTGGGACAGCTACAACCATCCCTTCAGACAGGATCAGAAGAACTTAGATCATTATATAATA
CAGTAGCAACCCTCTATTGTGTGCATCAAAGGATAGAGATAAAAGACACCAAGGAAGCTTTAGACAAGAT
AGAGGAAGAGCAAAACAAAAGTAAGACCACCGCACAGCAAGCGGCCGCTGATCTTCAGACCTGGAGGAGG
AGATATGAGGGACAATTGGAGAAGTGAATTATATAAATATAAAGTAGTAAAAATTGAACCATTAGGAGTA
GCACCCACCAAGGCAAAGAGAAGAGTGGTGCAGAGAGAAAAAAGAGCAGTGGGAATAGGAGCTTTGTTCC
TTGGGTTCTTGGGAGCAGCAGGAAGCACTATGGGCGCAGCGTCAATGACGCTGACGGTACAGGCCAGACA
ATTATTGTCTGGTATAGTGCAGCAGCAGAACAATTTGCTGAGGGCTATTGAGGCGCAACAGCATCTGTTG
CAACTCACAGTCTGGGGCATCAAGCAGCTCCAGGCAAGAATCCTGGCTGTGGAAAGATACCTAAAGGATC
AACAGCTCCTGGGGATTTGGGGTTGCTCTGGAAAACTCATTTGCACCACTGCTGTGCCTTGGAATGCTAG
TTGGAGTAATAAATCTCTGGAACAGATTTGGAATCACACGACCTGGATGGAGTGGGACAGAGAAATTAAC
AATTACACAAGCTTAATACACTCCTTAATTGAAGAATCGCAAAACCAGCAAGAAAAGAATGAACAAGAAT
TATTGGAATTAGATAAATGGGCAAGTTTGTGGAATTGGTTTAACATAACAAATTGGCTGTGGTATATAAA
ATTATTCATAATGATAGTAGGAGGCTTGGTAGGTTTAAGAATAGTTTTTGCTGTACTTTCTATAGTGAAT
AGAGTTAGGCAGGGATATTCACCATTATCGTTTCAGACCCACCTCCCAACCCCGAGGGGACCCAGAGAGG
GCCTATTTCCCATGATTCCTTCATATTTGCATATACGATACAAGGCTGTTAGAGAGATAATTAGAATTAA
TTTGACTGTAAACACAAAGATATTAGTACAAAATACGTGACGTAGAAAGTAATAATTTCTTGGGTAGTTT
GCAGTTTTAAAATTATGTTTTAAAATGGACTATCATATGCTTACCGTAACTTGAAAGTATTTCGATTTCT
TGGCTTTATATATCTTGTGGAAAGGACGAAACACCGTTTACTGGCATCTAGATCCGGTTTTAGAGCTAGA
AATAGCAAGTTAAAATAAGGCTAGTCCGTTATCAACTTGAAAAAGTGGCACCGAGTCGGTGCTTTTTTAA
GCTTGGCGTAACTAGATCTTGAGACAAATGGCAGTATTCATCCACAATTTTAAAAGAAAAGGGGGGATTG
GGGGGTACAGTGCAGGGGAAAGAATAGTAGACATAATAGCAACAGACATACAAACTAAAGAATTACAAAA
ACAAATTACAAAAATTCAAAATTTTCGGGTTTATTACAGGGACAGCAGAGATCCACTTTGGCGCCGGCTC
GAGGGGG
