>Addgene plasmid #76593 | CKMT1B gRNA (BRDN0001147654) | depositor partial sequence | sequence record 144053 | Target Sequence
TTTACTGGCATCTAGATCCG
