>Addgene plasmid #76593 | CKMT1B gRNA (BRDN0001147654) | addgene partial sequence | sequence record 186131 | hU6-F
TAGAAAGTAATAATTTCTTGGGTAGTTTGCAGTTTTAAAATTATGTTTTAAAATGGACTATCATATGCTT
ACCGTAACTTGAAAGTATTTCGATTTCTTGGCTTTATATATCTTGTGGAAAGGACGAAACACCGTTTACT
GGCATCTAGATCCGGTTTTAGAGCTAGAAATAGCAAGTTAAAATAAGGCTAGTCCGTTATCAACTTGAAA
AAGTGGCACCGAGTCGGTGCTTTTTTAAGCTTGGCGTAACTAGATCTTGAGACAAATGGCAGTATTCATC
CACAATTTTAAAAGAAAAGGGGGGATTGGGGGGTACAGTGCAGGGGAAAGAATAGTAGACATAATAGCAA
CAGACATACAAACTAAAGAATTACAAAAACAAATTACAAAAATTCAAAATTTTCGGGTTTATTACAGGGA
CAGCAGAGATCCACTTTGGCGCCGGCTCGAGGGGGCCCGGGTGCAAAGATGGATAAAGTTTTAAACAGAG
AGGAATCTTTGCAGCTAATGGACCTTCTAGGTCTTGAAAGGAGTGGGAATTGGCTCCGGTGCCCGTCAGT
GGGCAGAGCG
